>Addgene plasmid #107738 | pAAV-hSyn-Cre-P2A-dTomato | addgene full sequence | sequence record 207220 | Addgene NGS Result
CCTGCAGGCAGCTGCGCGCTCGCTCGCTCACTGAGGCCGCCCGGGCGTCGGGCGACCTTTGGTCGCCCGG
CCTCAGTGAGCGAGCGAGCGCGCAGAGAGGGAGTGGCCAACTCCATCACTAGGGGTTCCTGCGGCCGCAC
GCGTTTAATTAAGTGTCTAGACTGCAGAGGGCCCTGCGTATGAGTGCAAGTGGGTTTTAGGACCAGGATG
AGGCGGGGTGGGGGTGCCTACCTGACGACCGACCCCGACCCACTGGACAAGCACCCAACCCCCATTCCCC
AAATTGCGCATCCCCTATCAGAGAGGGGGAGGGGAAACAGGATGCGGCGAGGCGCGTGCGCACTGCCAGC
TTCAGCACCGCGGACAGTGCCTTCGCCCCCGCCTGGCGGCGCGCGCCACCGCCGCCTCAGCACTGAAGGC
GCGCTGACGTCACTCGCCGGTCCCCCGCAAACTCCCCTTCCCGGCCACCTTGGTCGCGTCCGCGCCGCCG
CCGGCCCAGCCGGACCGCACCACGCGAGGCGCGAGATAGGGGGGCACGGGCGCGACCATCTGCGCTGCGG
CGCCGGCGACTCAGCGCTGCCTCAGTCTGCGGTGGGCAGCGGAGGAGTCGTGTCGTGCCTGAGAGCGCAG
TCGAGAAACCGGCTAGAGGATCCGCCACCATGGTGCCCAAGAAGAAGAGGAAAGTCTCCAACCTGCTGAC
TGTGCACCAAAACCTGCCTGCCCTCCCTGTGGATGCCACCTCTGATGAAGTCAGGAAGAACCTGATGGAC
ATGTTCAGGGACAGGCAGGCCTTCTCTGAACACACCTGGAAGATGCTCCTGTCTGTGTGCAGATCCTGGG
CTGCCTGGTGCAAGCTGAACAACAGGAAATGGTTCCCTGCTGAACCTGAGGATGTGAGGGACTACCTCCT
GTACCTGCAAGCCAGAGGCCTGGCTGTGAAGACCATCCAACAGCACCTGGGCCAGCTCAACATGCTGCAC
AGGAGATCTGGCCTGCCTCGCCCTTCTGACTCCAATGCTGTGTCCCTGGTGATGAGGAGAATCAGAAAGG
AGAATGTGGATGCTGGGGAGAGAGCCAAGCAGGCCCTGGCCTTTGAACGCACTGACTTTGACCAAGTCAG
ATCCCTGATGGAGAACTCTGACAGATGCCAGGACATCAGGAACCTGGCCTTCCTGGGCATTGCCTACAAC
ACCCTGCTGCGCATTGCCGAAATTGCCAGAATCAGAGTGAAGGACATCTCCCGCACCGATGGTGGGAGAA
TGCTGATCCACATTGGCAGGACCAAGACCCTGGTGTCCACAGCTGGTGTGGAGAAGGCCCTGTCCCTGGG
GGTTACCAAGCTGGTGGAGAGATGGATCTCTGTGTCTGGTGTGGCTGATGACCCCAACAACTACCTGTTC
TGCCGGGTCAGAAAGAATGGTGTGGCTGCCCCTTCTGCCACCTCCCAACTGTCCACCCGGGCCCTGGAAG
GGATCTTTGAGGCCACCCACCGCCTGATCTATGGTGCCAAGGATGACTCTGGGCAGAGATACCTGGCCTG
GTCTGGCCACTCTGCCAGAGTGGGTGCTGCCAGGGACATGGCCAGGGCTGGTGTGTCCATCCCTGAAATC
ATGCAGGCTGGTGGCTGGACCAATGTGAACATAGTGATGAACTACATCAGAAACCTGGACTCTGAGACTG
GGGCCATGGTGAGGCTGCTCGAGGATGGGGACGGAAGCGGAGCCACTAACTTCTCCCTGTTGAAACAAGC
AGGGGATGTCGAAGAGAATCCCGGGCCAATGGTGAGCAAGGGCGAGGAGGTCATCAAAGAGTTCATGCGC
TTCAAGGTGCGCATGGAGGGCTCCATGAACGGCCACGAGTTCGAGATCGAGGGCGAGGGCGAGGGCCGCC
CCTACGAGGGCACCCAGACCGCCAAGCTGAAGGTGACCAAGGGCGGCCCCCTGCCCTTCGCCTGGGACAT
CCTGTCCCCCCAGTTCATGTACGGCTCCAAGGCGTACGTGAAGCACCCCGCCGACATCCCCGATTACAAG
AAGCTGTCCTTCCCCGAGGGCTTCAAGTGGGAGCGCGTGATGAACTTCGAGGACGGCGGTCTGGTGACCG
TGACCCAGGACTCCTCCCTGCAGGACGGCACGCTGATCTACAAGGTGAAGATGCGCGGCACCAACTTCCC
CCCCGACGGCCCCGTAATGCAGAAGAAGACCATGGGCTGGGAGGCCTCCACCGAGCGCCTGTACCCCCGC
GACGGCGTGCTGAAGGGCGAGATCCACCAGGCCCTGAAGCTGAAGGACGGCGGCCACTACCTGGTGGAGT
TCAAGACCATCTACATGGCCAAGAAGCCCGTGCAACTGCCCGGCTACTACTACGTGGACACCAAGCTGGA
CATCACCTCCCACAACGAGGACTACACCATCGTGGAACAGTACGAGCGCTCCGAGGGCCGCCACCACCTG
TTCCTGTACGGCATGGACGAGCTGTACAAGTAGTAAAAGCTTATCGATAATCAACCTCTGGATTACAAAA
TTTGTGAAAGATTGACTGGTATTCTTAACTATGTTGCTCCTTTTACGCTATGTGGATACGCTGCTTTAAT
GCCTTTGTATCATGCTATTGCTTCCCGTATGGCTTTCATTTTCTCCTCCTTGTATAAATCCTGGTTGCTG
TCTCTTTATGAGGAGTTGTGGCCCGTTGTCAGGCAACGTGGCGTGGTGTGCACTGTGTTTGCTGACGCAA
CCCCCACTGGTTGGGGCATTGCCACCACCTGTCAGCTCCTTTCCGGGACTTTCGCTTTCCCCCTCCCTAT
TGCCACGGCGGAACTCATCGCCGCCTGCCTTGCCCGCTGCTGGACAGGGGCTCGGCTGTTGGGCACTGAC
AATTCCGTGGTGTTGTCGGGGAAATCATCGTCCTTTCCTTGGCTGCTCGCCTATGTTGCCACCTGGATTC
TGCGCGGGACGTCCTTCTGCTACGTCCCTTCGGCCCTCAATCCAGCGGACCTTCCTTCCCGCGGCCTGCT
GCCGGCTCTGCGGCCTCTTCCGCGTCTTCGCCTTCGCCCTCAGACGAGTCGGATCTCCCTTTGGGCCGCC
TCCCCGCATCGATACCGAGCGCTGCTCGAGAGATCTTCGACTGTGCCTTCTAGTTGCCAGCCATCTGTTG
TTTGCCCCTCCCCCGTGCCTTCCTTGACCCTGGAAGGTGCCACTCCCACTGTCCTTTCCTAATAAAATGA
GGAAATTGCATCGCATTGTCTGAGTAGGTGTCATTCTATTCTGGGGGGTGGGGTGGGGCAGGACAGCAAG
GGGGAGGATTGGGAAGACAATAGCAGGCATGAGATCTCACGTGCGGACCGAGCGGCCGCAGGAACCCCTA
GTGATGGAGTTGGCCACTCCCTCTCTGCGCGCTCGCTCGCTCACTGAGGCCGGGCGACCAAAGGTCGCCC
GACGCCCGGGCTTTGCCCGGGCGGCCTCAGTGAGCGAGCGAGCGCGCAGCTGCCTGCAGGGGCGCCTGAT
GCGGTATTTTCTCCTTACGCATCTGTGCGGTATTTCACACCGCATA
[95 nt withheld, positions 3547-3641]
T
[46 nt withheld, positions 3643-3688]
C
[141 nt withheld, positions 3690-3830]
CCTTTGACGTTGGAGTCCACGTTCTTT
[37 nt withheld, positions 3858-3894]
ACTCTATCTCGGGCTATTCTTTTGATTTATAAGGGATTTTGCCGATTTCGGTCTATTGGTTAAAAAATGA
GCTGATTTAACAAAAATTTAACGCGAATTTTAACAAAATATTAACGTTTACAATTTTATGGTGCACTCTC
AGTACAATCTGCTCTGATGCCGCATAGTTACGCCAGCCCCGACACCCGCCAACACCCGCTGACGCGCCCT
GACGGGCTTGTCTGCTCCCGGCATCCGCTTACAGACAAGCTGTGACCGTCTCCGGGAGCTGCATGTGTCA
GAGGTTTTCACCGTCATCACCGAAACGCGCGAGACGAAAGGGCCTCGTGATACGCCTATTTTTATAGGTT
AATGTCATGATAATAATGGTTTCTTAGACGTCAGGTGGCACTTTTCGGGGAAATGTGCGCGGAACCCCTA
TTTGTTTATTTTTCTAAATACATTCAAATATGTATCCGCTCATGAGACAATAACCCTGATAAATGCTTCA
ATAATATTGAAAAAGGAAGAGTATGAGTATTCAACATTTCCGTGTCGCCCTTATTCCCTTTTTTGCGGCA
TTTTGCCTTCCTGTTTTTGCTCACCCAGAAACGCTGGTGAAAGTAAAAGATGCTGAAGATCAGTTGGGTG
CACGAGTGGGTTACATCGAACTGGATCTCAACAGCGGTAAGATCCTTGAGAGTTTTCGCCCCGAAGAACG
TTTTCCAATGATGAGCACTTTTAAAGTTCTGCTATGTGGCGCGGTATTATCCCGTATTGACGCCGGGCAA
GAGCAACTCGGTCGCCGCATACACTATTCTCAGAATGACTTGGTTGAGTACTCACCAGTCACAGAAAAGC
ATCTTACGGATGGCATGACAGTAAGAGAATTATGCAGTGCTGCCATAACCATGAGTGATAACACTGCGGC
CAACTTACTTCTGACAACGATCGGAGGACCGAAGGAGCTAACCGCTTTTTTGCACAACATGGGGGATCAT
GTAACTCGCCTTGATCGTTGGGAACCGGAGCTGAATGAAGCCATACCAAACGACGAGCGTGACACCACGA
TGCCTGTAGCAATGGCAACAACGTTGCGCAAACTATTAACTGGCGAACTACTTACTCTAGCTTCCCGGCA
ACAATTAATAGACTGGATGGAGGCGGATAAAGTTGCAGGACCACTTCTGCGCTCGGCCCTTCCGGCTGGC
TGGTTTATTGCTGATAAATCTGGAGCCGGTGAGCGTGGGTCTCGCGGTATCATTGCAGCACTGGGGCCAG
ATGGTAAGCCCTCCCGTATCGTAGTTATCTACACGACGGGGAGTCAGGCAACTATGGATGAACGAAATAG
ACAGATCGCTGAGATAGGTGCCTCACTGATTAAGCATTGGTAACTGTCAGACCAAGTTTACTCATATATA
CTTTAGATTGATTTAAAACTTCATTTTTAATTTAAAAGGATCTAGGTGAAGATCCTTTTTGATAATCTCA
TGACCAAAATCCCTTAACGTGAGTTTTCGTTCCACTGAGCGTCAGACCCCGTAGAAAAGATCAAAGGATC
TTCTTGAGATCCTTTTTTTCTGCGCGTAATCTGCTGCTTGCAAACAAAAAAACCACCGCTACCAGCGGTG
GTTTGTTTGCCGGATCAAGAGCTACCAACTCTTTTTCCGAAGGTAACTGGCTTCAGCAGAGCGCAGATAC
CAAATACTGTTCTTCTAGTGTAGCCGTAGTTAGGCCACCACTTCAAGAACTCTGTAGCACCGCCTACATA
CCTCGCTCTGCTAATCCTGTTACCAGTGGCTGCTGCCAGTGGCGATAAGTCGTGTCTTACCGGGTTGGAC
TCAAGACGATAGTTACCGGATAAGGCGCAGCGGTCGGGCTGAACGGGGGGTTCGTGCACACAGCCCAGCT
TGGAGCGAACGACCTACACCGAACTGAGATACCTACAGCGTGAGCTATGAGAAAGCGCCACGCTTCCCGA
AGGGAGAAAGGCGGACAGGTATCCGGTAAGCGGCAGGGTCGGAACAGGAGAGCGCACGAGGGAGCTTCCA
GGGGGAAACGCCTGGTATCTTTATAGTCCTGTCGGGTTTCGCCACCTCTGACTTGAGCGTCGATTTTTGT
GATGCTCGTCAGGGGGGCGGAGCCTATGGAAAAACGCCAGCAACGCGGCCTTTTTACGGTTCCTGGCCTT
TTGCTGGCCTTTTGCTCACATGT
Features (pLannotate 1.2.2; 15 found; start..end, strand, type, name):
     12..39      +  repeat_region  AAV2 ITR (fragment): inverted terminal repeat of adeno-associated virus serotype 2 inverted
     68..95      +  repeat_region  AAV2 ITR (fragment): inverted terminal repeat of adeno-associated virus serotype 2 inverted
    183..630     +  promoter       hSyn promoter: human synapsin I promoter; confers neuron-specific expression (Kügler et al., 2003)
    687..1712    +  CDS            cre: RECR_BPP1 - Experimental evidence at protein level: Swiss-Prot protein existence level 1. Catalyzes site-specific recombination between two 34-base- pair LOXP sites. Its role is to maintain the phage genome as a monomeric unit-copy plasmid in the lysogenic state. From Escherichia phage P1 (Bacteriophage P1).
   1779..2480    +  CDS            dTomato: dTomato is a basic (constitutively fluorescent) orange fluorescent protein published in 2004, derived from Discosoma sp.. It is reported to be a somewhat slowly-maturing dimer with low acid sensitivity.
   2499..3087    +  misc_feature   WPRE: woodchuck hepatitis virus posttranscriptional regulatory element
   3121..3232    +  polyA_signal   bGH poly(A) signal: bovine growth hormone polyadenylation signal
   3350..3490    +  repeat_region  AAV2 ITR: inverted terminal repeat of adeno-associated virus serotype 2 inverted
   3495..3546    -  misc_feature   bom (fragment): basis of mobility region from pBR322
   3565..4020    +  rep_origin     f1 ori (sequence partly withheld): f1 bacteriophage origin of replication; arrow indicates direction of (+) strand synthesis
   4021..4070    -  misc_feature   bom (fragment): basis of mobility region from pBR322
   4172..4207    -  CDS            rop (fragment): Rop protein, which maintains plasmids at low copy number; rop
   4302..4406    +  promoter       AmpR promoter: bla
   4407..5267    +  CDS            AmpR: β-lactamase; bla; confers resistance to ampicillin, carbenicillin, and related antibiotics
   5438..6026    +  rep_origin     ori: high-copy-number ColE1/pMB1/pBR322/pUC origin of replication
