[The description below was written by a language model from this plasmid's Addgene catalogue record and pLannotate feature annotations shown in this document.]
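Description:
pAAV-hSyn-Cre-P2A-dTomato is an adeno-associated virus transfer plasmid of about 6.1 kb for neuron-targeted co-expression of Cre recombinase and a red fluorescent marker. It can be used directly as a mammalian expression plasmid or to package recombinant AAV. It was built from a hSyn1-driven DIO AAV backbone by replacing the SSFO-EYFP-P2A-nlsdTomato payload with a roughly 1.8 kb Cre-P2A-dTomato fragment cloned between HindIII and BamHI sites. No lox sites appear in the feature table, which fits a constitutive rather than Cre-dependent cassette. In bacteria the plasmid replicates from a high-copy ColE1/pUC-type origin and is selected with ampicillin through the bla gene. An f1 origin and short remnants of bom and rop are also present in the backbone.

The expression cassette lies between AAV2 inverted terminal repeats, which provide the signals for genome replication and packaging. The 3′ ITR is annotated in full, while the 5′ ITR was detected only as two short fragments in the sequencing result. The human synapsin I promoter restricts expression to neurons and drives a single open reading frame encoding codon-optimized Cre, a P2A self-cleaving peptide and dTomato, so the two proteins are produced separately from one transcript. A WPRE follows to enhance transcript stability and expression, and the bovine growth hormone polyadenylation signal terminates the message. The stated ITR-to-ITR packaging size of about 3.5 kb is well within AAV capacity. The construct is typically used to deliver Cre to neurons carrying floxed alleles or lox-containing reporters or vectors, with dTomato fluorescence marking the cells that express the recombinase.
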