Addgene plasmid #107738: pAAV-hSyn-Cre-P2A-dTomato
Purpose: Can be used to express Cre recombinase and simultaneously the red fluorescent protein dTomato. Can also be used to create adeno-associated virus for delivery of these genes.
Depositing lab: Rylan Larsen.
Backbone
  Vector backbone: pAAV-hSyn1-DIO-SSFO-EYFP-P2A-nlsdTomato-WPRE-BGHpA
  Backbone manufacturer: Jonathan Ting
  Backbone size w/o insert (bp): 7022
  Total vector size (bp): 6091
  Modifications to backbone: A fragment containing codon-optimized Cre Recombinase, the self-cleaving peptide sequence P2A, and the red fluorescent protein dTomato was swapped into replace SSFO-EYFP-P2A-nlsdTomato in the backbone. Total AAV packaging size (including ITRs and DNA in between) is 3495 bp.
  Vector type: Mammalian Expression, AAV, Cre/Lox
Growth in bacteria
  Bacterial resistance: Ampicillin, 100 μg/mL
  Growth temperature: 37°C
  Growth strain: NEB Stable
  Copy number: Unknown
Gene/Insert
  Gene/Insert name: Cre, dTomato
  Insert size (bp): 1839
  Promoter: hSyn
  Cloning method: Restriction Enzyme; 5′ cloning site HindIII (not destroyed); 3′ cloning site BamHI (not destroyed)
  Sequencing primers: 5′ AGTCGAGAAACCGGCTAGAG; 3′ CCAGAGGTTGATTATCGATA
Resource information
  A portion of this plasmid was derived from a plasmid made by: The sequence for codon-optimized Cre recombinase was originally published by Rolf Sprengel's lab in Shimshek et al, 2002 (PMID: 11835670) . The sequence for dTomato was originally published by Roger Tsien's lab in Shaner et al, 2008 (PMID: 18454154)
Terms and licenses: Academic/Nonprofit Terms; Industry Terms: Not Available to Industry
Depositor comments: This plasmid can be used to express codon-optimized Cre and, separately, the red fluorescent dTomato. It is useful for studies aiming to fluorescently label cells that have undergone Cre-recombination of a Lox-containing DNA sequence.
How to cite: pAAV-hSyn-Cre-P2A-dTomato was a gift from Rylan Larsen (Addgene plasmid # 107738 ; http://n2t.net/addgene:107738 ; RRID:Addgene_107738) For viral preps, please replace (Addgene plasmid # 107738) in the above sentence with: (Addgene viral prep # 107738-AAV1), (Addgene viral prep # 107738-AAV2), (Addgene viral prep # 107738-AAV5), (Addgene viral prep # 107738-AAV8), (Addgene viral prep # 107738-AAV9), (Addgene viral prep # 107738-AAVrg), or (Addgene viral prep # 107738-PHPeB)
